>Addgene plasmid #112443 | pZNF175.1.0-gDNA | depositor full sequence | sequence record 211834 | Full Sequence
TAGAGCTAGAAATAGCAAGTTAAAATAAGGCTAGTCCGTTATCAACTTGAAAAAGTGGCACCGAGTCGGT
GCTTTTTTGTTTTAGAGCTAGAAATAGCAAGTTAAAATAAGGCTAGTCCGTTTTTAGCGCGTGCGCCAAT
TCTGCAGACAAATGGCTCTAGAGGTACCCGTTACATAACTTACGGTAAATGGCCCGCCTGGCTGACCGCC
CAACGACCCCCGCCCATTGACGTCAATAGTAACGCCAATAGGGACTTTCCATTGACGTCAATGGGTGGAG
TATTTACGGTAAACTGCCCACTTGGCAGTACATCAAGTGTATCATATGCCAAGTACGCCCCCTATTGACG
TCAATGACGGTAAATGGCCCGCCTGGCATTGTGCCCAGTACATGACCTTATGGGACTTTCCTACTTGGCA
GTACATCTACGTATTAGTCATCGCTATTACCATGGTCGAGGTGAGCCCCACGTTCTGCTTCACTCTCCCC
ATCTCCCCCCCCTCCCCACCCCCAATTTTGTATTTATTTATTTTTTAATTATTTTGTGCAGCGATGGGGG
CGGGGGGGGGGGGGGGGCGCGCGCCAGGCGGGGCGGGGCGGGGCGAGGGGCGGGGCGGGGCGAGGCGGAG
AGGTGCGGCGGCAGCCAATCAGAGCGGCGCGCTCCGAAAGTTTCCTTTTATGGCGAGGCGGCGGCGGCGG
CGGCCCTATAAAAAGCGAAGCGCGCGGCGGGCGGGAGTCGCTGCGACGCTGCCTTCGCCCCGTGCCCCGC
TCCGCCGCCGCCTCGCGCCGCCCGCCCCGGCTCTGACTGACCGCGTTACTCCCACAGGTGAGCGGGCGGG
ACGGCCCTTCTCCTCCGGGCTGTAATTAGCTGAGCAAGAGGTAAGGGTTTAAGGGATGGTTGGTTGGTGG
GGTATTAATGTTTAATTACCTGGAGCACCTGCCTGAAATCACTTTTTTTCAGGTTGGACCGGTGCCACCA
TGGACTATAAGGACCACGACGGAGACTACAAGGATCATGATATTGATTACAAAGACGATGACGATAAGAT
GGCCCCAAAGAAGAAGCGGAAGGTCGGTATCCACGGAGTCCCAGCAGCCGACAAGAAGTACAGCATCGGC
CTGGACATCGGCACCAACTCTGTGGGCTGGGCCGTGATCACCGACGAGTACAAGGTGCCCAGCAAGAAAT
TCAAGGTGCTGGGCAACACCGACCGGCACAGCATCAAGAAGAACCTGATCGGAGCCCTGCTGTTCGACAG
CGGCGAAACAGCCGAGGCCACCCGGCTGAAGAGAACCGCCAGAAGAAGATACACCAGACGGAAGAACCGG
ATCTGCTATCTGCAAGAGATCTTCAGCAACGAGATGGCCAAGGTGGACGACAGCTTCTTCCACAGACTGG
AAGAGTCCTTCCTGGTGGAAGAGGATAAGAAGCACGAGCGGCACCCCATCTTCGGCAACATCGTGGACGA
GGTGGCCTACCACGAGAAGTACCCCACCATCTACCACCTGAGAAAGAAACTGGTGGACAGCACCGACAAG
GCCGACCTGCGGCTGATCTATCTGGCCCTGGCCCACATGATCAAGTTCCGGGGCCACTTCCTGATCGAGG
GCGACCTGAACCCCGACAACAGCGACGTGGACAAGCTGTTCATCCAGCTGGTGCAGACCTACAACCAGCT
GTTCGAGGAAAACCCCATCAACGCCAGCGGCGTGGACGCCAAGGCCATCCTGTCTGCCAGACTGAGCAAG
AGCAGACGGCTGGAAAATCTGATCGCCCAGCTGCCCGGCGAGAAGAAGAATGGCCTGTTCGGAAACCTGA
TTGCCCTGAGCCTGGGCCTGACCCCCAACTTCAAGAGCAACTTCGACCTGGCCGAGGATGCCAAACTGCA
GCTGAGCAAGGACACCTACGACGACGACCTGGACAACCTGCTGGCCCAGATCGGCGACCAGTACGCCGAC
CTGTTTCTGGCCGCCAAGAACCTGTCCGACGCCATCCTGCTGAGCGACATCCTGAGAGTGAACACCGAGA
TCACCAAGGCCCCCCTGAGCGCCTCTATGATCAAGAGATACGACGAGCACCACCAGGACCTGACCCTGCT
GAAAGCTCTCGTGCGGCAGCAGCTGCCTGAGAAGTACAAAGAGATTTTCTTCGACCAGAGCAAGAACGGC
TACGCCGGCTACATTGACGGCGGAGCCAGCCAGGAAGAGTTCTACAAGTTCATCAAGCCCATCCTGGAAA
AGATGGACGGCACCGAGGAACTGCTCGTGAAGCTGAACAGAGAGGACCTGCTGCGGAAGCAGCGGACCTT
CGACAACGGCAGCATCCCCCACCAGATCCACCTGGGAGAGCTGCACGCCATTCTGCGGCGGCAGGAAGAT
TTTTACCCATTCCTGAAGGACAACCGGGAAAAGATCGAGAAGATCCTGACCTTCCGCATCCCCTACTACG
TGGGCCCTCTGGCCAGGGGAAACAGCAGATTCGCCTGGATGACCAGAAAGAGCGAGGAAACCATCACCCC
CTGGAACTTCGAGGAAGTGGTGGACAAGGGCGCTTCCGCCCAGAGCTTCATCGAGCGGATGACCAACTTC
GATAAGAACCTGCCCAACGAGAAGGTGCTGCCCAAGCACAGCCTGCTGTACGAGTACTTCACCGTGTATA
ACGAGCTGACCAAAGTGAAATACGTGACCGAGGGAATGAGAAAGCCCGCCTTCCTGAGCGGCGAGCAGAA
AAAGGCCATCGTGGACCTGCTGTTCAAGACCAACCGGAAAGTGACCGTGAAGCAGCTGAAAGAGGACTAC
TTCAAGAAAATCGAGTGCTTCGACTCCGTGGAAATCTCCGGCGTGGAAGATCGGTTCAACGCCTCCCTGG
GCACATACCACGATCTGCTGAAAATTATCAAGGACAAGGACTTCCTGGACAATGAGGAAAACGAGGACAT
TCTGGAAGATATCGTGCTGACCCTGACACTGTTTGAGGACAGAGAGATGATCGAGGAACGGCTGAAAACC
TATGCCCACCTGTTCGACGACAAAGTGATGAAGCAGCTGAAGCGGCGGAGATACACCGGCTGGGGCAGGC
TGAGCCGGAAGCTGATCAACGGCATCCGGGACAAGCAGTCCGGCAAGACAATCCTGGATTTCCTGAAGTC
CGACGGCTTCGCCAACAGAAACTTCATGCAGCTGATCCACGACGACAGCCTGACCTTTAAAGAGGACATC
CAGAAAGCCCAGGTGTCCGGCCAGGGCGATAGCCTGCACGAGCACATTGCCAATCTGGCCGGCAGCCCCG
CCATTAAGAAGGGCATCCTGCAGACAGTGAAGGTGGTGGACGAGCTCGTGAAAGTGATGGGCCGGCACAA
GCCCGAGAACATCGTGATCGAAATGGCCAGAGAGAACCAGACCACCCAGAAGGGACAGAAGAACAGCCGC
GAGAGAATGAAGCGGATCGAAGAGGGCATCAAAGAGCTGGGCAGCCAGATCCTGAAAGAACACCCCGTGG
AAAACACCCAGCTGCAGAACGAGAAGCTGTACCTGTACTACCTGCAGAATGGGCGGGATATGTACGTGGA
CCAGGAACTGGACATCAACCGGCTGTCCGACTACGATGTGGACCATATCGTGCCTCAGAGCTTTCTGAAG
GACGACTCCATCGACAACAAGGTGCTGACCAGAAGCGACAAGAACCGGGGCAAGAGCGACAACGTGCCCT
CCGAAGAGGTCGTGAAGAAGATGAAGAACTACTGGCGGCAGCTGCTGAACGCCAAGCTGATTACCCAGAG
AAAGTTCGACAATCTGACCAAGGCCGAGAGAGGCGGCCTGAGCGAACTGGATAAGGCCGGCTTCATCAAG
AGACAGCTGGTGGAAACCCGGCAGATCACAAAGCACGTGGCACAGATCCTGGACTCCCGGATGAACACTA
AGTACGACGAGAATGACAAGCTGATCCGGGAAGTGAAAGTGATCACCCTGAAGTCCAAGCTGGTGTCCGA
TTTCCGGAAGGATTTCCAGTTTTACAAAGTGCGCGAGATCAACAACTACCACCACGCCCACGACGCCTAC
CTGAACGCCGTCGTGGGAACCGCCCTGATCAAAAAGTACCCTAAGCTGGAAAGCGAGTTCGTGTACGGCG
ACTACAAGGTGTACGACGTGCGGAAGATGATCGCCAAGAGCGAGCAGGAAATCGGCAAGGCTACCGCCAA
GTACTTCTTCTACAGCAACATCATGAACTTTTTCAAGACCGAGATTACCCTGGCCAACGGCGAGATCCGG
AAGCGGCCTCTGATCGAGACAAACGGCGAAACCGGGGAGATCGTGTGGGATAAGGGCCGGGATTTTGCCA
CCGTGCGGAAAGTGCTGAGCATGCCCCAAGTGAATATCGTGAAAAAGACCGAGGTGCAGACAGGCGGCTT
CAGCAAAGAGTCTATCCTGCCCAAGAGGAACAGCGATAAGCTGATCGCCAGAAAGAAGGACTGGGACCCT
AAGAAGTACGGCGGCTTCGACAGCCCCACCGTGGCCTATTCTGTGCTGGTGGTGGCCAAAGTGGAAAAGG
GCAAGTCCAAGAAACTGAAGAGTGTGAAAGAGCTGCTGGGGATCACCATCATGGAAAGAAGCAGCTTCGA
GAAGAATCCCATCGACTTTCTGGAAGCCAAGGGCTACAAAGAAGTGAAAAAGGACCTGATCATCAAGCTG
CCTAAGTACTCCCTGTTCGAGCTGGAAAACGGCCGGAAGAGAATGCTGGCCTCTGCCGGCGAACTGCAGA
AGGGAAACGAACTGGCCCTGCCCTCCAAATATGTGAACTTCCTGTACCTGGCCAGCCACTATGAGAAGCT
GAAGGGCTCCCCCGAGGATAATGAGCAGAAACAGCTGTTTGTGGAACAGCACAAGCACTACCTGGACGAG
ATCATCGAGCAGATCAGCGAGTTCTCCAAGAGAGTGATCCTGGCCGACGCTAATCTGGACAAAGTGCTGT
CCGCCTACAACAAGCACCGGGATAAGCCCATCAGAGAGCAGGCCGAGAATATCATCCACCTGTTTACCCT
GACCAATCTGGGAGCCCCTGCCGCCTTCAAGTACTTTGACACCACCATCGACCGGAAGAGGTACACCAGC
ACCAAAGAGGTGCTGGACGCCACCCTGATCCACCAGAGCATCACCGGCCTGTACGAGACACGGATCGACC
TGTCTCAGCTGGGAGGCGACAAAAGGCCGGCGGCCACGAAAAAGGCCGGCCAGGCAAAAAAGAAAAAGTA
AGAATTCCTAGAGCTCGCTGATCAGCCTCGACTGTGCCTTCTAGTTGCCAGCCATCTGTTGTTTGCCCCT
CCCCCGTGCCTTCCTTGACCCTGGAAGGTGCCACTCCCACTGTCCTTTCCTAATAAAATGAGGAAATTGC
ATCGCATTGTCTGAGTAGGTGTCATTCTATTCTGGGGGGTGGGGTGGGGCAGGACAGCAAGGGGGAGGAT
TGGGAAGAGAATAGCAGGCATGCTGGGGAGCGGCCGCAGGAACCCCTAGTGATGGAGTTGGCCACTCCCT
CTCTGCGCGCTCGCTCGCTCACTGAGGCCGGGCGACCAAAGGTCGCCCGACGCCCGGGCTTTGCCCGGGC
GGCCTCAGTGAGCGAGCGAGCGCGCAGCTGCCTGCAGGGGCGCCTGATGCGGTATTTTCTCCTTACGCAT
CTGTGCGGTATTTCACACCGCATA
[142 nt withheld, positions 5695-5836]
C
[141 nt withheld, positions 5838-5978]
CCTTTGACGTTGGAGTCCACGTTCTTT
[37 nt withheld, positions 6006-6042]
ACCCTATCTCGGGCTATTCTTTTGATTTATAAGGGATTTTGCCGATTTCGGCCTATTGGTTAAAAAATGA
GCTGATTTAACAAAAATTTAACGCGAATTTTAACAAAATATTAACGTTTACAATTTTATGGTGCACTCTC
AGTACAATCTGCTCTGATGCCGCATAGTTAAGCCAGCCCCGACACCCGCCAACACCCGCTGACGCGCCCT
GACGGGCTTGTCTGCTCCCGGCATCCGCTTACAGACAAGCTGTGACCGTCTCCGGGAGCTGCATGTGTCA
GAGGTTTTCACCGTCATCACCGAAACGCGCGAGACGAAAGGGCCTCGTGATACGCCTATTTTTATAGGTT
AATGTCATGATAATAATGGTTTCTTAGACGTCAGGTGGCACTTTTCGGGGAAATGTGCGCGGAACCCCTA
TTTGTTTATTTTTCTAAATACATTCAAATATGTATCCGCTCATGAGACAATAACCCTGATAAATGCTTCA
ATAATATTGAAAAAGGAAGAGTATGAGTATTCAACATTTCCGTGTCGCCCTTATTCCCTTTTTTGCGGCA
TTTTGCCTTCCTGTTTTTGCTCACCCAGAAACGCTGGTGAAAGTAAAAGATGCTGAAGATCAGTTGGGTG
CACGAGTGGGTTACATCGAACTGGATCTCAACAGCGGTAAGATCCTTGAGAGTTTTCGCCCCGAAGAACG
TTTTCCAATGATGAGCACTTTTAAAGTTCTGCTATGTGGCGCGGTATTATCCCGTATTGACGCCGGGCAA
GAGCAACTCGGTCGCCGCATACACTATTCTCAGAATGACTTGGTTGAGTACTCACCAGTCACAGAAAAGC
ATCTTACGGATGGCATGACAGTAAGAGAATTATGCAGTGCTGCCATAACCATGAGTGATAACACTGCGGC
CAACTTACTTCTGACAACGATCGGAGGACCGAAGGAGCTAACCGCTTTTTTGCACAACATGGGGGATCAT
GTAACTCGCCTTGATCGTTGGGAACCGGAGCTGAATGAAGCCATACCAAACGACGAGCGTGACACCACGA
TGCCTGTAGCAATGGCAACAACGTTGCGCAAACTATTAACTGGCGAACTACTTACTCTAGCTTCCCGGCA
ACAATTAATAGACTGGATGGAGGCGGATAAAGTTGCAGGACCACTTCTGCGCTCGGCCCTTCCGGCTGGC
TGGTTTATTGCTGATAAATCTGGAGCCGGTGAGCGTGGAAGCCGCGGTATCATTGCAGCACTGGGGCCAG
ATGGTAAGCCCTCCCGTATCGTAGTTATCTACACGACGGGGAGTCAGGCAACTATGGATGAACGAAATAG
ACAGATCGCTGAGATAGGTGCCTCACTGATTAAGCATTGGTAACTGTCAGACCAAGTTTACTCATATATA
CTTTAGATTGATTTAAAACTTCATTTTTAATTTAAAAGGATCTAGGTGAAGATCCTTTTTGATAATCTCA
TGACCAAAATCCCTTAACGTGAGTTTTCGTTCCACTGAGCGTCAGACCCCGTAGAAAAGATCAAAGGATC
TTCTTGAGATCCTTTTTTTCTGCGCGTAATCTGCTGCTTGCAAACAAAAAAACCACCGCTACCAGCGGTG
GTTTGTTTGCCGGATCAAGAGCTACCAACTCTTTTTCCGAAGGTAACTGGCTTCAGCAGAGCGCAGATAC
CAAATACTGTCCTTCTAGTGTAGCCGTAGTTAGGCCACCACTTCAAGAACTCTGTAGCACCGCCTACATA
CCTCGCTCTGCTAATCCTGTTACCAGTGGCTGCTGCCAGTGGCGATAAGTCGTGTCTTACCGGGTTGGAC
TCAAGACGATAGTTACCGGATAAGGCGCAGCGGTCGGGCTGAACGGGGGGTTCGTGCACACAGCCCAGCT
TGGAGCGAACGACCTACACCGAACTGAGATACCTACAGCGTGAGCTATGAGAAAGCGCCACGCTTCCCGA
AGGGAGAAAGGCGGACAGGTATCCGGTAAGCGGCAGGGTCGGAACAGGAGAGCGCACGAGGGAGCTTCCA
GGGGGAAACGCCTGGTATCTTTATAGTCCTGTCGGGTTTCGCCACCTCTGACTTGAGCGTCGATTTTTGT
GATGCTCGTCAGGGGGGCGGAGCCTATGGAAAAACGCCAGCAACGCGGCCTTTTTACGGTTCCTGGCCTT
TTGCTGGCCTTTTGCTCACATGTGAGGGCCTATTTCCCATGATTCCTTCATATTTGCATATACGATACAA
GGCTGTTAGAGAGATAATTGGAATTAATTTGACTGTAAACACAAAGATATTAGTACAAAATACGTGACGT
AGAAAGTAATAATTTCTTGGGTAGTTTGCAGTTTTAAAATTATGTTTTAAAATGGACTATCATATGCTTA
CCGTAACTTGAAAGTATTTCGATTTCTTGGCTTTATATATCTTGTGGAAAGGACGAAACACCTGCACTAG
GAATTCATTGCTGTTT
Features (pLannotate 1.2.2; 18 found; start..end, strand, type, name):
     79..122     +  misc_RNA       gRNA scaffold (fragment): guide RNA scaffold for the Streptococcus pyogenes CRISPR/Cas9 system
    169..454     +  enhancer       CMV enhancer: human cytomegalovirus immediate early enhancer; contains an 18-bp deletion relative to the standard CMV enhancer
    456..733     +  promoter       chicken β-actin promoter: No description available
    734..962     +  intron         hybrid intron: hybrid between chicken β-actin (CBA) and minute virus of mice (MMV) introns (Gray et al., 2011)
   1100..2701    +  CDS            Cas9(N): N-terminal portion of Streptococcus pyogenes Cas9 (Zetsche et al., 2015)
   2702..5200    +  CDS            Cas9(C): C-terminal portion of Streptococcus pyogenes Cas9 (Zetsche et al., 2015)
   5201..5248    +  CDS            nucleoplasmin NLS: bipartite nuclear localization signal from nucleoplasmin
   5282..5393    +  polyA_signal   bGH poly(A) signal: bovine growth hormone polyadenylation signal
   5498..5638    +  repeat_region  AAV2 ITR: inverted terminal repeat of adeno-associated virus serotype 2 inverted
   5643..5694    -  misc_feature   bom (fragment): basis of mobility region from pBR322
   5713..6093    +  rep_origin     M13 ori (sequence partly withheld): M13 bacteriophage origin of replication; arrow indicates direction of (+) strand synthesis
   6169..6218    -  misc_feature   bom (fragment): basis of mobility region from pBR322
   6320..6355    -  CDS            rop (fragment): Rop protein, which maintains plasmids at low copy number; rop
   6450..6554    +  promoter       AmpR promoter: bla
   6555..7415    +  CDS            AmpR: β-lactamase; bla; confers resistance to ampicillin, carbenicillin, and related antibiotics
   7586..8174    +  rep_origin     ori: high-copy-number ColE1/pMB1/pBR322/pUC origin of replication
   8236..8476    +  promoter       U6 promoter: RNA polymerase III promoter for human U6 snRNA
   8505..72      +  misc_RNA       gRNA scaffold (across the origin): guide RNA scaffold for the Streptococcus pyogenes CRISPR/Cas9 system
