>Addgene plasmid #112443 | pZNF175.1.0-gDNA | addgene full sequence | sequence record 230404 | Addgene NGS Result
TAGAGCTAGAAATAGCAAGTTAAAATAAGGCTAGTCCGTTATCAACTTGAAAAAGTGGCACCGAGTCGGT
GCTTTTTTGTTTTAGAGCTAGAAATAGCAAGTTAAAATAAGGCTAGTCCGTTTTTAGCGCGTGCGCCAAT
TCTGCAGACAAATGGCTCTAGAGGTACCCGTTACATAACTTACGGTAAATGGCCCGCCTGGCTGACCGCC
CAACGACCCCCGCCCATTGACGTCAATAGTAACGCCAATAGGGACTTTCCATTGACGTCAATGGGTGGAG
TATTTACGGTAAACTGCCCACTTGGCAGTACATCAAGTGTATCATATGCCAAGTACGCCCCCTATTGACG
TCAATGACGGTAAATGGCCCGCCTGGCATTGTGCCCAGTACATGACCTTATGGGACTTTCCTACTTGGCA
GTACATCTACGTATTAGTCATCGCTATTACCATGGTCGAGGTGAGCCCCACGTTCTGCTTCACTCTCCCC
ATCTCCCCCCCCTCCCCACCCCCAATTTTGTATTTATTTATTTTTTAATTATTTTGTGCAGCGATGGGGG
CGGGGGGGGGGGGGGGCGCGCCSCSCRNNGGGGNNNNNNNNNNNNNNNNNNNNNNCSRGGCGGGGCGGGG
CGGGGCGAGGGGCGGGGCGGGGCGAGGCGGAGAGGTGCGGCGGCAGCCAATCAGAGCGGCGCGCTCCGAA
AGTTTCCTTTTATGGCGAGGCGGCGGCGGCGGCGGCCCTATAAAAAGCGAAGCGCGCGGCGGGCGGGAGT
CGCTGCGCGCTGCCTTCGCCCCGTGCCCCGCTCCGCCGCCGCCTCGCGCCGCCCGCCCCGGCTCTGACTG
ACCGCGTTACTCCCACAGGTGAGCGGGCGGGACGGCCCTTCTCCTCCGGGCTGTAATTAGCTGAGCAAGA
GGTAAGGGTTTAAGGGATGGTTGGTTGGTGGGGTATTAATGTTTAATTACCTGGAGCACCTGCCTGAAAT
CACTTTTTTTCAGGTTGGACCGGTGCCACCATGGACTATAAGGACCACGACGGAGACTACAAGGATCATG
ATATTGATTACAAAGACGATGACGATAAGATGGCCCCAAAGAAGAAGCGGAAGGTCGGTATCCACGGAGT
CCCAGCAGCCGACAAGAAGTACAGCATCGGCCTGGACATCGGCACCAACTCTGTGGGCTGGGCCGTGATC
ACCGACGAGTACAAGGTGCCCAGCAAGAAATTCAAGGTGCTGGGCAACACCGACCGGCACAGCATCAAGA
AGAACCTGATCGGAGCCCTGCTGTTCGACAGCGGCGAAACAGCCGAGGCCACCCGGCTGAAGAGAACCGC
CAGAAGAAGATACACCAGACGGAAGAACCGGATCTGCTATCTGCAAGAGATCTTCAGCAACGAGATGGCC
AAGGTGGACGACAGCTTCTTCCACAGACTGGAAGAGTCCTTCCTGGTGGAAGAGGATAAGAAGCACGAGC
GGCACCCCATCTTCGGCAACATCGTGGACGAGGTGGCCTACCACGAGAAGTACCCCACCATCTACCACCT
GAGAAAGAAACTGGTGGACAGCACCGACAAGGCCGACCTGCGGCTGATCTATCTGGCCCTGGCCCACATG
ATCAAGTTCCGGGGCCACTTCCTGATCGAGGGCGACCTGAACCCCGACAACAGCGACGTGGACAAGCTGT
TCATCCAGCTGGTGCAGACCTACAACCAGCTGTTCGAGGAAAACCCCATCAACGCCAGCGGCGTGGACGC
CAAGGCCATCCTGTCTGCCAGACTGAGCAAGAGCAGACGGCTGGAAAATCTGATCGCCCAGCTGCCCGGC
GAGAAGAAGAATGGCCTGTTCGGAAACCTGATTGCCCTGAGCCTGGGCCTGACCCCCAACTTCAAGAGCA
ACTTCGACCTGGCCGAGGATGCCAAACTGCAGCTGAGCAAGGACACCTACGACGACGACCTGGACAACCT
GCTGGCCCAGATCGGCGACCAGTACGCCGACCTGTTTCTGGCCGCCAAGAACCTGTCCGACGCCATCCTG
CTGAGCGACATCCTGAGAGTGAACACCGAGATCACCAAGGCCCCCCTGAGCGCCTCTATGATCAAGAGAT
ACGACGAGCACCACCAGGACCTGACCCTGCTGAAAGCTCTCGTGCGGCAGCAGCTGCCTGAGAAGTACAA
AGAGATTTTCTTCGACCAGAGCAAGAACGGCTACGCCGGCTACATTGACGGCGGAGCCAGCCAGGAAGAG
TTCTACAAGTTCATCAAGCCCATCCTGGAAAAGATGGACGGCACCGAGGAACTGCTCGTGAAGCTGAACA
GAGAGGACCTGCTGCGGAAGCAGCGGACCTTCGACAACGGCAGCATCCCCCACCAGATCCACCTGGGAGA
GCTGCACGCCATTCTGCGGCGGCAGGAAGATTTTTACCCATTCCTGAAGGACAACCGGGAAAAGATCGAG
AAGATCCTGACCTTCCGCATCCCCTACTACGTGGGCCCTCTGGCCAGGGGAAACAGCAGATTCGCCTGGA
TGACCAGAAAGAGCGAGGAAACCATCACCCCCTGGAACTTCGAGGAAGTGGTGGACAAGGGCGCTTCCGC
CCAGAGCTTCATCGAGCGGATGACCAACTTCGATAAGAACCTGCCCAACGAGAAGGTGCTGCCCAAGCAC
AGCCTGCTGTACGAGTACTTCACCGTGTATAACGAGCTGACCAAAGTGAAATACGTGACCGAGGGAATGA
GAAAGCCCGCCTTCCTGAGCGGCGAGCAGAAAAAGGCCATCGTGGACCTGCTGTTCAAGACCAACCGGAA
AGTGACCGTGAAGCAGCTGAAAGAGGACTACTTCAAGAAAATCGAGTGCTTCGACTCCGTGGAAATCTCC
GGCGTGGAAGATCGGTTCAACGCCTCCCTGGGCACATACCACGATCTGCTGAAAATTATCAAGGACAAGG
ACTTCCTGGACAATGAGGAAAACGAGGACATTCTGGAAGATATCGTGCTGACCCTGACACTGTTTGAGGA
CAGAGAGATGATCGAGGAACGGCTGAAAACCTATGCCCACCTGTTCGACGACAAAGTGATGAAGCAGCTG
AAGCGGCGGAGATACACCGGCTGGGGCAGGCTGAGCCGGAAGCTGATCAACGGCATCCGGGACAAGCAGT
CCGGCAAGACAATCCTGGATTTCCTGAAGTCCGACGGCTTCGCCAACAGAAACTTCATGCAGCTGATCCA
CGACGACAGCCTGACCTTTAAAGAGGACATCCAGAAAGCCCAGGTGTCCGGCCAGGGCGATAGCCTGCAC
GAGCACATTGCCAATCTGGCCGGCAGCCCCGCCATTAAGAAGGGCATCCTGCAGACAGTGAAGGTGGTGG
ACGAGCTCGTGAAAGTGATGGGCCGGCACAAGCCCGAGAACATCGTGATCGAAATGGCCAGAGAGAACCA
GACCACCCAGAAGGGACAGAAGAACAGCCGCGAGAGAATGAAGCGGATCGAAGAGGGCATCAAAGAGCTG
GGCAGCCAGATCCTGAAAGAACACCCCGTGGAAAACACCCAGCTGCAGAACGAGAAGCTGTACCTGTACT
ACCTGCAGAATGGGCGGGATATGTACGTGGACCAGGAACTGGACATCAACCGGCTGTCCGACTACGATGT
GGACCATATCGTGCCTCAGAGCTTTCTGAAGGACGACTCCATCGACAACAAGGTGCTGACCAGAAGCGAC
AAGAACCGGGGCAAGAGCGACAACGTGCCCTCCGAAGAGGTCGTGAAGAAGATGAAGAACTACTGGCGGC
AGCTGCTGAACGCCAAGCTGATTACCCAGAGAAAGTTCGACAATCTGACCAAGGCCGAGAGAGGCGGCCT
GAGCGAACTGGATAAGGCCGGCTTCATCAAGAGACAGCTGGTGGAAACCCGGCAGATCACAAAGCACGTG
GCACAGATCCTGGACTCCCGGATGAACACTAAGTACGACGAGAATGACAAGCTGATCCGGGAAGTGAAAG
TGATCACCCTGAAGTCCAAGCTGGTGTCCGATTTCCGGAAGGATTTCCAGTTTTACAAAGTGCGCGAGAT
CAACAACTACCACCACGCCCACGACGCCTACCTGAACGCCGTCGTGGGAACCGCCCTGATCAAAAAGTAC
CCTAAGCTGGAAAGCGAGTTCGTGTACGGCGACTACAAGGTGTACGACGTGCGGAAGATGATCGCCAAGA
GCGAGCAGGAAATCGGCAAGGCTACCGCCAAGTACTTCTTCTACAGCAACATCATGAACTTTTTCAAGAC
CGAGATTACCCTGGCCAACGGCGAGATCCGGAAGCGGCCTCTGATCGAGACAAACGGCGAAACCGGGGAG
ATCGTGTGGGATAAGGGCCGGGATTTTGCCACCGTGCGGAAAGTGCTGAGCATGCCCCAAGTGAATATCG
TGAAAAAGACCGAGGTGCAGACAGGCGGCTTCAGCAAAGAGTCTATCCTGCCCAAGAGGAACAGCGATAA
GCTGATCGCCAGAAAGAAGGACTGGGACCCTAAGAAGTACGGCGGCTTCGACAGCCCCACCGTGGCCTAT
TCTGTGCTGGTGGTGGCCAAAGTGGAAAAGGGCAAGTCCAAGAAACTGAAGAGTGTGAAAGAGCTGCTGG
GGATCACCATCATGGAAAGAAGCAGCTTCGAGAAGAATCCCATCGACTTTCTGGAAGCCAAGGGCTACAA
AGAAGTGAAAAAGGACCTGATCATCAAGCTGCCTAAGTACTCCCTGTTCGAGCTGGAAAACGGCCGGAAG
AGAATGCTGGCCTCTGCCGGCGAACTGCAGAAGGGAAACGAACTGGCCCTGCCCTCCAAATATGTGAACT
TCCTGTACCTGGCCAGCCACTATGAGAAGCTGAAGGGCTCCCCCGAGGATAATGAGCAGAAACAGCTGTT
TGTGGAACAGCACAAGCACTACCTGGACGAGATCATCGAGCAGATCAGCGAGTTCTCCAAGAGAGTGATC
CTGGCCGACGCTAATCTGGACAAAGTGCTGTCCGCCTACAACAAGCACCGGGATAAGCCCATCAGAGAGC
AGGCCGAGAATATCATCCACCTGTTTACCCTGACCAATCTGGGAGCCCCTGCCGCCTTCAAGTACTTTGA
CACCACCATCGACCGGAAGAGGTACACCAGCACCAAAGAGGTGCTGGACGCCACCCTGATCCACCAGAGC
ATCACCGGCCTGTACGAGACACGGATCGACCTGTCTCAGCTGGGAGGCGACAAAAGGCCGGCGGCCACGA
AAAAGGCCGGCCAGGCAAAAAAGAAAAAGTAAGAATTCCTAGAGCTCGCTGATCAGCCTCGACTGTGCCT
TCTAGTTGCCAGCCATCTGTTGTTTGCCCCTCCCCCGTGCCTTCCTTGACCCTGGAAGGTGCCACTCCCA
CTGTCCTTTCCTAATAAAATGAGGAAATTGCATCGCATTGTCTGAGTAGGTGTCATTCTATTCTGGGGGG
TGGGGTGGGGCAGGACAGCAAGGGGGAGGATTGGGAAGAGAATAGCAGGCATGCTGGGGAGCGGCCGCAG
GAACCCCTAGTGATGGAGTTGGCCACTCCCTCTCTGCGCGCTCGCTCGCTCACTGAGGCCGGGCGACCAA
AGGTCGCCCGACGCCCGGGCTTTGCCCGGGCGGCCTCAGTGAGCGAGCGAGCGCGCAGCTGCCTGCAGGG
GCGCCTGATGCGGTATTTTCTCCTTACGCATCTGTGCGGTATTTCACACCGCATA
[95 nt withheld, positions 5726-5820]
T
[46 nt withheld, positions 5822-5867]
C
[141 nt withheld, positions 5869-6009]
CCTTTGACGTTGGAGTCCACGTTCTTT
[37 nt withheld, positions 6037-6073]
ACTCTATCTCGGGCTATTCTTTTGATTTATAAGGGATTTTGCCGATTTCGGTCTATTGGTTAAAAAATGA
GCTGATTTAACAAAAATTTAACGCGAATTTTAACAAAATATTAACGTTTACAATTTTATGGTGCACTCTC
AGTACAATCTGCTCTGATGCCGCATAGTTAAGCCAGCCCCGACACCCGCCAACACCCGCTGACGCGCCCT
GACGGGCTTGTCTGCTCCCGGCATCCGCTTACAGACAAGCTGTGACCGTCTCCGGGAGCTGCATGTGTCA
GAGGTTTTCACCGTCATCACCGAAACGCGCGAGACGAAAGGGCCTCGTGATACGCCTATTTTTATAGGTT
AATGTCATGATAATAATGGTTTCTTAGACGTCAGGTGGCACTTTTCGGGGAAATGTGCGCGGAACCCCTA
TTTGTTTATTTTTCTAAATACATTCAAATATGTATCCGCTCATGAGACAATAACCCTGATAAATGCTTCA
ATAATATTGAAAAAGGAAGAGTATGAGTATTCAACATTTCCGTGTCGCCCTTATTCCCTTTTTTGCGGCA
TTTTGCCTTCCTGTTTTTGCTCACCCAGAAACGCTGGTGAAAGTAAAAGATGCTGAAGATCAGTTGGGTG
CACGAGTGGGTTACATCGAACTGGATCTCAACAGCGGTAAGATCCTTGAGAGTTTTCGCCCCGAAGAACG
TTTTCCAATGATGAGCACTTTTAAAGTTCTGCTATGTGGCGCGGTATTATCCCGTATTGACGCCGGGCAA
GAGCAACTCGGTCGCCGCATACACTATTCTCAGAATGACTTGGTTGAGTACTCACCAGTCACAGAAAAGC
ATCTTACGGATGGCATGACAGTAAGAGAATTATGCAGTGCTGCCATAACCATGAGTGATAACACTGCGGC
CAACTTACTTCTGACAACGATCGGAGGACCGAAGGAGCTAACCGCTTTTTTGCACAACATGGGGGATCAT
GTAACTCGCCTTGATCGTTGGGAACCGGAGCTGAATGAAGCCATACCAAACGACGAGCGTGACACCACGA
TGCCTGTAGCAATGGCAACAACGTTGCGCAAACTATTAACTGGCGAACTACTTACTCTAGCTTCCCGGCA
ACAATTAATAGACTGGATGGAGGCGGATAAAGTTGCAGGACCACTTCTGCGCTCGGCCCTTCCGGCTGGC
TGGTTTATTGCTGATAAATCTGGAGCCGGTGAGCGTGGAAGCCGCGGTATCATTGCAGCACTGGGGCCAG
ATGGTAAGCCCTCCCGTATCGTAGTTATCTACACGACGGGGAGTCAGGCAACTATGGATGAACGAAATAG
ACAGATCGCTGAGATAGGTGCCTCACTGATTAAGCATTGGTAACTGTCAGACCAAGTTTACTCATATATA
CTTTAGATTGATTTAAAACTTCATTTTTAATTTAAAAGGATCTAGGTGAAGATCCTTTTTGATAATCTCA
TGACCAAAATCCCTTAACGTGAGTTTTCGTTCCACTGAGCGTCAGACCCCGTAGAAAAGATCAAAGGATC
TTCTTGAGATCCTTTTTTTCTGCGCGTAATCTGCTGCTTGCAAACAAAAAAACCACCGCTACCAGCGGTG
GTTTGTTTGCCGGATCAAGAGCTACCAACTCTTTTTCCGAAGGTAACTGGCTTCAGCAGAGCGCAGATAC
CAAATACTGTTCTTCTAGTGTAGCCGTAGTTAGGCCACCACTTCAAGAACTCTGTAGCACCGCCTACATA
CCTCGCTCTGCTAATCCTGTTACCAGTGGCTGCTGCCAGTGGCGATAAGTCGTGTCTTACCGGGTTGGAC
TCAAGACGATAGTTACCGGATAAGGCGCAGCGGTCGGGCTGAACGGGGGGTTCGTGCACACAGCCCAGCT
TGGAGCGAACGACCTACACCGAACTGAGATACCTACAGCGTGAGCTATGAGAAAGCGCCACGCTTCCCGA
AGGGAGAAAGGCGGACAGGTATCCGGTAAGCGGCAGGGTCGGAACAGGAGAGCGCACGAGGGAGCTTCCA
GGGGGAAACGCCTGGTATCTTTATAGTCCTGTCGGGTTTCGCCACCTCTGACTTGAGCGTCGATTTTTGT
GATGCTCGTCAGGGGGGCGGAGCCTATGGAAAAACGCCAGCAACGCGGCCTTTTTACGGTTCCTGGCCTT
TTGCTGGCCTTTTGCTCACATGTGAGGGCCTATTTCCCATGATTCCTTCATATTTGCATATACGATACAA
GGCTGTTAGAGAGATAATTGGAATTAATTTGACTGTAAACACAAAGATATTAGTACAAAATACGTGACGT
AGAAAGTAATAATTTCTTGGGTAGTTTGCAGTTTTAAAATTATGTTTTAAAATGGACTATCATATGCTTA
CCGTAACTTGAAAGTATTTCGATTTCTTGGCTTTATATATCTTGTGGAAAGGACGAAACACCGTGCACTA
GGAATTCATTGCTGTTT
Features (pLannotate 1.2.2; 19 found; start..end, strand, type, name):
     79..122     +  misc_RNA       gRNA scaffold (fragment): guide RNA scaffold for the Streptococcus pyogenes CRISPR/Cas9 system
    169..454     +  enhancer       CMV enhancer: human cytomegalovirus immediate early enhancer; contains an 18-bp deletion relative to the standard CMV enhancer
    456..576     +  promoter       chicken β-actin promoter (fragment): contains a 21-bp deletion relative to the standard chicken β-actin promoter
    622..765     +  promoter       chicken β-actin promoter (fragment): contains a 21-bp deletion relative to the standard chicken β-actin promoter
    766..993     +  intron         hybrid intron: hybrid between chicken β-actin (CBA) and minute virus of mice (MMV) introns (Gray et al., 2011)
   1131..2732    +  CDS            Cas9(N): N-terminal portion of Streptococcus pyogenes Cas9 (Zetsche et al., 2015)
   2733..5231    +  CDS            Cas9(C): C-terminal portion of Streptococcus pyogenes Cas9 (Zetsche et al., 2015)
   5232..5279    +  CDS            nucleoplasmin NLS: bipartite nuclear localization signal from nucleoplasmin
   5313..5424    +  polyA_signal   bGH poly(A) signal: bovine growth hormone polyadenylation signal
   5529..5669    +  repeat_region  AAV2 ITR: inverted terminal repeat of adeno-associated virus serotype 2 inverted
   5674..5725    -  misc_feature   bom (fragment): basis of mobility region from pBR322
   5744..6199    +  rep_origin     f1 ori (sequence partly withheld): f1 bacteriophage origin of replication; arrow indicates direction of (+) strand synthesis
   6200..6249    -  misc_feature   bom (fragment): basis of mobility region from pBR322
   6351..6386    -  CDS            rop (fragment): Rop protein, which maintains plasmids at low copy number; rop
   6481..6585    +  promoter       AmpR promoter: bla
   6586..7446    +  CDS            AmpR: β-lactamase; bla; confers resistance to ampicillin, carbenicillin, and related antibiotics
   7617..8205    +  rep_origin     ori: high-copy-number ColE1/pMB1/pBR322/pUC origin of replication
   8267..8507    +  promoter       U6 promoter: RNA polymerase III promoter for human U6 snRNA
   8537..72      +  misc_RNA       gRNA scaffold (across the origin): guide RNA scaffold for the Streptococcus pyogenes CRISPR/Cas9 system
