[The description below was written by a language model from this plasmid's Addgene catalogue record and pLannotate feature annotations shown in this document.]
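Description:
pZNF175.1.0-gDNA is a mammalian CRISPR expression plasmid built on the pX330 backbone that delivers both Streptococcus pyogenes Cas9 and a single guide RNA directed against the human zinc-finger transcription factor gene ZNF175 (also known as OTK18). It is maintained in E. coli as a high-copy plasmid through a ColE1/pUC-type origin and selected with ampicillin via the β-lactamase gene. An f1/M13 phage origin and short remnants of pBR322 bom and rop sequences are also annotated in the backbone, along with a single AAV2 inverted terminal repeat downstream of the Cas9 cassette. With only one ITR annotated, nothing in the record suggests the plasmid is meant for AAV packaging.

The construct carries two expression units. A human U6 RNA polymerase III promoter drives the guide RNA, made of a 20-nucleotide ZNF175 target sequence fused to the S. pyogenes gRNA scaffold. The spacer was inserted between BbsI sites that were destroyed during cloning, and the PAM listed in the record lies in the genomic target, not in the plasmid. Cas9 is transcribed from a hybrid promoter combining the CMV enhancer, the chicken β-actin promoter and a hybrid intron. The coding sequence, annotated as contiguous N- and C-terminal portions, ends in a nucleoplasmin nuclear localization signal and is followed by a bGH polyadenylation signal.

The two sequence records, one from the depositor and one from repository sequencing, differ by about 30 nucleotides in length. The difference maps to the chicken β-actin promoter region, but the overall architecture is the same. The depositor notes that the plasmid is to be used together with a companion pZNF175-donor plasmid, which implies that Cas9 cleavage at ZNF175 is paired with donor-templated editing of the locus. The record does not describe the nature of that edit.
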