Addgene plasmid #112443: pZNF175.1.0-gDNA
Purpose: CRISPR plasmid for expression of Cas9 and gRNA targeting human transcription factor ZNF175
Depositing lab: Kevin White. Depositing organization: University of Chicago.
Backbone
  Vector backbone: pX330
  Backbone manufacturer: Zhang lab (Addgene plasmid ID: 42230)
  Vector type: Mammalian Expression, CRISPR
Growth in bacteria
  Bacterial resistance: Ampicillin, 100 μg/mL
  Growth temperature: 37°C
  Growth strain: DH5alpha
  Copy number: High Copy
Gene/Insert
  Gene/Insert name: ZNF175
  gRNA/shRNA sequence: TGCACTAGGAATTCATTGCT TGG
  Species: H. sapiens (human)
  Entrez Gene: ZNF175 (a.k.a. OTK18)
  Cloning method: Restriction Enzyme; 5′ cloning site BbsI (destroyed during cloning); 3′ cloning site BbsI (destroyed during cloning)
  Sequencing primers: 5′ hU6-F (5'-GAGGGCCTATTTCCCATGATT-3')
Terms and licenses: Academic/Nonprofit Terms; Industry Terms: Not Available to Industry
Depositor comments: gRNA sequence listed includes 20 nucleotide target sequence, followed by the uncloned PAM sequence. The PAM sequence is not present in the plasmid. Use with plasmid pZNF175-donor.
How to cite: pZNF175.1.0-gDNA was a gift from Kevin White (Addgene plasmid # 112443 ; http://n2t.net/addgene:112443 ; RRID:Addgene_112443)
